Addgene plasmid #191123: pMS2
Purpose: Transcription of 12xMS2 repeats from a tetracycline-inducible promoter
Depositing lab: Ariel Lindner. Depositing organization: INSERM U1284, Center for Research and Interdisciplinarity (CRI). Publication: Spatial engineering of E. coli with addressable phase-separated RNAs. Guo H, Ryan JC, Song X, Mallet A, Zhang M, Pabst V, Decrulle AL, Ejsmont P, Wintermute EH, Lindner AB. Cell. 2022 Sep 29;185(20):3823-3837.e23. doi: 10.1016/j.cell.2022.09.016. PubMed 36179672.
Backbone
  Vector backbone: pACTet
  Backbone size w/o insert (bp): 3359
  Total vector size (bp): 3962
  Vector type: Synthetic Biology
Growth in bacteria
  Bacterial resistance: Chloramphenicol, 25 μg/mL
  Growth temperature: 37°C
  Growth strain: NEB Stable
  Copy number: Unknown
Gene/Insert
  Gene/Insert name: MS2 (alt name: MS2x12)
  Species: Synthetic
  Insert size (bp): 603
  Promoter: tetracycline-inducible promoter
  Cloning method: Unknown
  Sequencing primers: 5′ AGGCTGCTCTACACCTAGCT
Terms and licenses: Academic/Nonprofit Terms; Industry Terms: Not Available to Industry
How to cite: pMS2 was a gift from Ariel Lindner (Addgene plasmid # 191123 ; http://n2t.net/addgene:191123 ; RRID:Addgene_191123)
