[The description below was written by a language model from this plasmid's Addgene catalogue record and pLannotate feature annotations shown in this document.]
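Description:
pMS2 is a bacterial synthetic-biology plasmid built on the pACTet backbone for inducible transcription of an RNA carrying twelve MS2 stem loops in E. coli. It is just under 4 kb (the catalogue lists 3,962 bp, the sequenced record 3,955 nt). It replicates from the medium-copy p15A origin, which is compatible with ColE1-type plasmids, so it can be maintained with a second plasmid in the same cell. A short fragment annotated as RSF ori sits next to the p15A origin and is probably a partial homology match rather than a second functional origin. Selection is by chloramphenicol, through the cat gene expressed from its own promoter and followed by the lambda t0 terminator.

The payload is a synthetic array of about 600 bp, in which twelve MS2 hairpins are arranged as six evenly spaced pairs. Each hairpin is a binding site for the bacteriophage MS2 coat protein. The array lies immediately downstream of the overlapping tetR/tetA promoter region, and a Tn10 TetR repressor gene is encoded divergently on the opposite strand. TetR therefore keeps transcription off by binding tetO until tetracycline or a related inducer relieves repression. Downstream of the repeats, the feature table shows a WPRE element flanked by pBluescript polylinker fragments, then the rrnB T1 and T7Te terminators that end the transcript. The record does not explain why the WPRE is present in this bacterial context. It would be part of the transcribed RNA, and no protein-coding sequence is annotated within the transcript.

The stated purpose is simply tetracycline-inducible production of the 12xMS2 RNA. Such an RNA can recruit or be visualised with MS2 coat protein fusions supplied from another construct. The associated study concerns spatial organisation of E. coli using addressable phase-separated RNAs.
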