Features (pLannotate 1.2.2; 24 found; start..end, strand, type, name):
     73..91      +  misc_RNA       MS2 stem loop: stem loop that binds the bacteriophage MS2 coat protein
    112..130     +  misc_RNA       MS2 stem loop: stem loop that binds the bacteriophage MS2 coat protein
    182..200     +  misc_RNA       MS2 stem loop: stem loop that binds the bacteriophage MS2 coat protein
    221..239     +  misc_RNA       MS2 stem loop: stem loop that binds the bacteriophage MS2 coat protein
    291..309     +  misc_RNA       MS2 stem loop: stem loop that binds the bacteriophage MS2 coat protein
    330..348     +  misc_RNA       MS2 stem loop: stem loop that binds the bacteriophage MS2 coat protein
    400..418     +  misc_RNA       MS2 stem loop: stem loop that binds the bacteriophage MS2 coat protein
    439..457     +  misc_RNA       MS2 stem loop: stem loop that binds the bacteriophage MS2 coat protein
    509..527     +  misc_RNA       MS2 stem loop: stem loop that binds the bacteriophage MS2 coat protein
    548..566     +  misc_RNA       MS2 stem loop: stem loop that binds the bacteriophage MS2 coat protein
    618..636     +  misc_RNA       MS2 stem loop: stem loop that binds the bacteriophage MS2 coat protein
    657..675     +  misc_RNA       MS2 stem loop: stem loop that binds the bacteriophage MS2 coat protein
    763..781     +  misc_feature   MCS (fragment): pBluescript multiple cloning site
    781..1369    +  misc_feature   WPRE: woodchuck hepatitis virus posttranscriptional regulatory element
   1370..1390    +  misc_feature   MCS (fragment): pBluescript multiple cloning site
   1408..1479    +  terminator     rrnB T1 terminator: transcription terminator T1 from the E. coli rrnB gene
   1495..1522    +  terminator     T7Te terminator: phage T7 early transcription terminator
   1541..1596    -  rep_origin     RSF ori (fragment): Plasmids containing the RSF 1030 origin of replication can be propagated in E. coli cells that contain additional plasmids with compatible origins.
   1684..2229    -  rep_origin     p15A ori: Plasmids containing the medium-copy-number p15A origin of replication can be propagated in E. coli cells that contain a second plasmid with the ColE1 origin.
   2343..2437    -  terminator     lambda t0 terminator: transcription terminator from phage lambda
   2461..3117    -  CDS            cat: CAT_ECOLX - Experimental evidence at protein level: Swiss-Prot protein existence level 1. This enzyme is an effector of chloramphenicol resistance in bacteria. From Escherichia coli. This protein is used as a marker in many commonly used cloning vectors, such as pACYC184.
   3118..3220    -  promoter       cat promoter: promoter of the E. coli cat gene encoding chloramphenicol acetyltransferase
   3250..3873    -  CDS            TetR: tetracycline repressor TetR; tetR from transposon Tn10; TetR binds to the tetracycline operator tetO to inhibit transcription. This inhibition can be relieved by adding tetracycline or doxycycline.
   3892..3947    +  promoter       tetR/tetA promoters: tetR; overlapping promoters for bacterial tetR and tetA
>Addgene plasmid #191123 | pMS2 | addgene full sequence | sequence record 382576 | Addgene NGS Result
AGACGGAGCTCGTCGACGCGGCCGCAAGCTTGGTACCGAGCTCGGATCCTAAGGTACCTAATTGCCTAGA
AAACATGAGGATCACCCATGTCTGCAGGTCGACTCTAGAAAACATGAGGATCACCCATGTCTGCAGTATT
CCCGGGTTCATTAGATCCTAAGGTACCTAATTGCCTAGAAAACATGAGGATCACCCATGTCTGCAGGTCG
ACTCTAGAAAACATGAGGATCACCCATGTCTGCAGTATTCCCGGGTTCATTAGATCCTAAGGTACCTAAT
TGCCTAGAAAACATGAGGATCACCCATGTCTGCAGGTCGACTCTAGAAAACATGAGGATCACCCATGTCT
GCAGTATTCCCGGGTTCATTAGATCCTAAGGTACCTAATTGCCTAGAAAACATGAGGATCACCCATGTCT
GCAGGTCGACTCTAGAAAACATGAGGATCACCCATGTCTGCAGTATTCCCGGGTTCATTAGATCCTAAGG
TACCTAATTGCCTAGAAAACATGAGGATCACCCATGTCTGCAGGTCGACTCTAGAAAACATGAGGATCAC
CCATGTCTGCAGTATTCCCGGGTTCATTAGATCCTAAGGTACCTAATTGCCTAGAAAACATGAGGATCAC
CCATGTCTGCAGGTCGACTCCAGAAAACATGAGGATCACCCATGTCTGCAGTATTCCCGGGTTCATTAGA
TCTGCGCGCGATCGATATCAGCGCTTTAAATTTGCGCATGCTAGTGTAAGGCATGCAAGCTTGATATCAA
GCTTATCGATAATCAACCTCTGGATTACAAAATTTGTGAAAGATTGACTGGTATTCTTAACTATGTTGCT
CCTTTTACGCTATGTGGATACGCTGCTTTAATGCCTTTGTATCATGCTATTGCTTCCCGTATGGCTTTCA
TTTTCTCCTCCTTGTATAAATCCTGGTTGCTGTCTCTTTATGAGGAGTTGTGGCCCGTTGTCAGGCAACG
TGGCGTGGTGTGCACTGTGTTTGCTGACGCAACCCCCACTGGTTGGGGCATTGCCACCACCTGTCAGCTC
CTTTCCGGGACTTTCGCTTTCCCCCTCCCTATTGCCACGGCGGAACTCATCGCCGCCTGCCTTGCCCGCT
GCTGGACAGGGGCTCGGCTGTTGGGCACTGACAATTCCGTGGTGTTGTCGGGGAAATCATCGTCCTTTCC
TTGGCTGCTCGCCTGTGTTGCCACCTGGATTCTGCGCGGGACGTCCTTCTGCTACGTCCCTTCGGCCCTC
AATCCAGCGGACCTTCCTTCCCGCGGCCTGCTGCCGGCTCTGCGGCCTCTTCCGCGTCTTCGCCTTCGCC
CTCAGACGAGTCGGATCTCCCTTTGGGCCGCCTCCCCGCATCGATACCGTCGACCTCGAGTAAGGATCTC
CAGGCATCAAATAAAACGAAAGGCTCAGTCGAAAGACTGGGCCTTTCGTTTTATCTGTTGTTTGTCGGTG
AACGCTCTCTACTAGAGTCACACTGGCTCACCTTCGGGTGGGCCTTTCTGCGTTTATACCTAGGGATATA
TTCCGCTTCCTCGCTCACTGACTCGCTACGCTCGGTCGTTCGACTGCGGCGAGCGGAAATGGCTTACGAA
CGGGGCGGAGATTTCCTGGAAGATGCCAGGAAGATACTTAACAGGGAAGTGAGAGGGCCGCGGCAAAGCC
GTTTTTCCATAGGCTCCGCCCCCCTGACAAGCATCACGAAATCTGACGCTCAAATCAGTGGTGGCGAAAC
CCGACAGGACTATAAAGATACCAGGCGTTTCCCCCTGGCGGCTCCCTCGTGCGCTCTCCTGTTCCTGCCT
TTCGGTTTACCGGTGTCATTCCGCTGTTATGGCCGCGTTTGTCTCATTCCACGCCTGACACTCAGTTCCG
GGTAGGCAGTTCGCTCCAAGCTGGACTGTATGCACGAACCCCCCGTTCAGTCCGACCGCTGCGCCTTATC
CGGTAACTATCGTCTTGAGTCCAACCCGGAAAGACATGCAAAAGCACCACTGGCAGCAGCCACTGGTAAT
TGATTTAGAGGAGTTAGTCTTGAAGTCATGCGCCGGTTAAGGCTAAACTGAAAGGACAAGTTTTGGTGAC
TGCGCTCCTCCAAGCCAGTTACCTCGGTTCAAAGAGTTGGTAGCTCAGAGAACCTTCGAAAAACCGCCCT
GCAAGGCGGTTTTTTCGTTTTCAGAGCAAGAGATTACGCGCAGACCAAAACGATCTCAAGAAGATCATCT
TATTAATCAGATAAAATATTTCTAGATTTCAGTGCAATTTATCTCTTCAAATGTAGCACCTGAAGTCAGC
CCCATACGATATAAGTTGTTACTAGTGCTTGGATTCTCACCAATAAAAAACGCCCGGCGGCAACCGAGCG
TTCTGAACAAATCCAGATGGAGTTCTGAGGTCATTACTGGATCTATCAACAGGAGTCCAAGCGAGCTCGA
TATCAAATTACGCCCCGCCCTGCCACTCATCGCAGTACTGTTGTAATTCATTAAGCATTCTGCCGACATG
GAAGCCATCACAAACGGCATGATGAACCTGAATCGCCAGCGGCATCAGCACCTTGTCGCCTTGCGTATAA
TATTTGCCCATGGTGAAAACGGGGGCGAAGAAGTTGTCCATATTGGCCACGTTTAAATCAAAACTGGTGA
AACTCACCCAGGGATTGGCTGAGACGAAAAACATATTCTCAATAAACCCTTTAGGGAAATAGGCCAGGTT
TTCACCGTAACACGCCACATCTTGCGAATATATGTGTAGAAACTGCCGGAAATCGTCGTGGTATTCACTC
CAGAGCGATGAAAACGTTTCAGTTTGCTCATGGAAAACGGTGTAACAAGGGTGAACACTATCCCATATCA
CCAGCTCACCGTCTTTCATTGCCATACGAAATTCCGGATGAGCATTCATCAGGCGGGCAAGAATGTGAAT
AAAGGCCGGATAAAACTTGTGCTTATTTTTCTTTACGGTCTTTAAAAAGGCCGTAATATCCAGCTGAACG
GTCTGGTTATAGGTACATTGAGCAACTGACTGAAATGCCTCAAAATGTTCTTTACGATGCCATTGGGATA
TATCAACGGTGGTATATCCAGTGATTTTTTTCTCCATTTTAGCTTCCTTAGCTCCTGAAAATCTCGATAA
CTCAAAAAATACGCCCGGTAGTGATCTTATTTCATTATGGTGAAAGTTGGAACCTCTTACGTGCCGATCA
ACGTCTCATTTTCGCCAGATATCGACGTCTTAAGACCCACTTTCACATTTAAGTTGTTTTTCTAATCCGC
ATATGATCAATTCAAGGCCGAATAAGAAGGCTGGCTCTGCACCTTGGTGATCAAATAATTCGATAGCTTG
TCGTAATAATGGCGGCATACTATCAGTAGTAGGTGTTTCCCTTTCTTCTTTAGCGACTTGATGCTCTTGA
TCTTCCAATACGCAACCTAAAGTAAAATGCCCCACAGCGCTGAGTGCATATAATGCATTCTCTAGTGAAA
AACCTTGTTGGCATAAAAAGGCTAATTGATTTTCGAGAGTTTCATACTGTTTTTCTGTAGGCCGTGTACC
TAAATGTACTTTTGCTCCATCGCGATGACTTAGTAAAGCACATCTAAAACTTTTAGCGTTATTACGTAAA
AAATCTTGCCAGCTTTCCCCTTCTAAAGGGCAAAAGTGAGTATGGTGCCTATCTAACATCTCAATGGCTA
AGGCGTCGAGCAAAGCCCGCTTATTTTTTACATGCCAATACAATGTAGGCTGCTCTACACCTAGCTTCTG
GGCGAGTTTACGGGTTGTTAAACCTTCGATTCCGACCTCATTAAGCAGCTCTAATGCGCTGTTAATCACT
TTACTTTTATCTAATCTAGACATCATTAATTCCTAATTTTTGTTGACACTCTATCGTTGATAGAGTTATT
TTACCACTCCCTATCAGTGATAGAGAAAAGAATTC
